>Addgene plasmid #79780 | pEMS1931 | depositor full sequence | sequence record 157000 | pEMS1931 sequence 4808 bps
ACCAATGCTTAATCAGTGAGGCACCTATCTCAGCGATCTGTCTATTTCGTTCATCCATAGTTGCCTGACT
CCCCGTCGTGTAGATAACTACGATACGGGAGGGCTTACCATCTGGCCCCAGCGCTGCGATGATACCGCGA
GAACCACGCTCACCGGCTCCGGATTTATCAGCAATAAACCAGCCAGCCGGAAGGGCCGAGCGCAGAAGTG
GTCCTGCAACTTTATCCGCCTCCATCCAGTCTATTAATTGTTGCCGGGAAGCTAGAGTAAGTAGTTCGCC
AGTTAATAGTTTGCGCAACGTTGTTGCCATCGCTACAGGCATCGTGGTGTCACGCTCGTCGTTTGGTATG
GCTTCATTCAGCTCCGGTTCCCAACGATCAAGGCGAGTTACATGATCCCCCATGTTGTGCAAAAAAGCGG
TTAGCTCCTTCGGTCCTCCGATCGTTGTCAGAAGTAAGTTGGCCGCAGTGTTATCACTCATGGTTATGGC
AGCACTGCATAATTCTCTTACTGTCATGCCATCCGTAAGATGCTTTTCTGTGACTGGTGAGTACTCAACC
AAGTCATTCTGAGAATAGTGTATGCGGCGACCGAGTTGCTCTTGCCCGGCGTCAATACGGGATAATACCG
CGCCACATAGCAGAACTTTAAAAGTGCTCATCATTGGAAAACGTTCTTCGGGGCGAAAACTCTCAAGGAT
CTTACCGCTGTTGAGATCCAGTTCGATGTAACCCACTCGTGCACCCAACTGATCTTCAGCATCTTTTACT
TTCACCAGCGTTTCTGGGTGAGCAAAAACAGGAAGGCAAAATGCCGCAAAAAAGGGAATAAGGGCGACAC
GGAAATGTTGAATACTCATATTCTTCCTTTTTCAATATTATTGAAGCATTTATCAGGGTTATTGTCTCAT
GAGCGGATACATATTTGAATGTATTTAGAAAAATAAACAAATAGGGGTCAGTGTTACAACCAATTAACCA
ATTCTGAACATTATCGCGAGCCCATTTATACCTGAATATGGCTCATAACACCCCTTGTTTGCCTGGCGGC
AGTAGCGCGGTGGTCCCACCTGACCCCATGCCGAACTCAGAAGTGAAACGCCGTAGCGCCGATGGTAGTG
TGGGGACTCCCCATGCGAGAGTAGGGAACTGCCAGGCATCAAATAAAACGAAAGGCTCAGTCGAAAGACT
GGGCCTTTCGCCCGGGCTAATTATGGGGTGTCGCCCTTTTGACGGGCGCGCCTGACAGCCGCGTTCTACG
CGAGGACCTGCCCCAGAGTTTAAATGTCAATGATAAGAAAAGAGGGTGCTCAGGCAGGCGCTAACTTTCC
TTAATATCCACGCCAGCGCCGTCCTCATTGGCTGCCCGGCCCGCGTGACGTCATGGCGGCTAGAGTTGGG
CACAGCTCTGCGCCGACTAGTTTTCCGGCCGGGCGGGAGCCTGCTTCTCCCCACCCAGGGTCCGGCCGGC
TCCAACCCCTGCTTTGGCCTTCCTTGGCCCGGCCTGTGACTGCTCTAGCCCGGCCCGGTCCAGCCTGGGC
CGCCGTCCTGTATGGCGTAGAGTCGATCCCCAGGAAACTAGTCTTGCCGAGTGCGCTCCTCCGCACCTTC
GGGCACTAGGGCCCCAAGATCTCTGCCCTTAGGCTGGCCAGCTACCTCTCTGGGTAATCACCCTGTCCCC
TCCTCCGATCCCCAAGTAAGATTAAATGAAAGAAGTAAATCCTCTTTGAAATAAGCAAATGTCAGGTTGA
CCATTTAAATACACAGTACTTTGCTTATGTACTATCAGAATGGAAATTTATCTCATCTTTAAACCTTGCA
ATTTCTGTTATTCATATAATTGAGAAAGTCCTAGTTTATATCACTGAAATCTTGAATAGATGAGTTCTAA
CAAAAATTGACTTGTATCATTTTAGTTTCAGATATTTAGATAAAAAGGCTTAGTCTTTTATTTATAGATA
AAAGGAAATCTGACCTTTTGATTAAGAAATATTGTCAGTAGCCTTTATAAATGCTTGTTCATCTGAGGGT
CCATGACAGGAGTACTCTTCCCAGTTGAGTTTATCCTAAAAATGAAATGATAAGAGCCTGCTGGTTATTA
TCCATGATTCTTCTTAATGGGGGAGCCACATGGTTATTCTTCATCTCCCACTTGTTCTCACCCTTTACTA
CCAACCCAGCCACACCCCACCCCCACCCCAACATTGTTCAGTACTCAGCACAATGAATCATTTTCAAGTT
GACTCATTGTGAACTGTATCCCAGCTGTTGGAATGTCTGGCAGACATTTTTGTTTGGGTGAAGAATAACT
GGCTGAAACCCAACCTGGATGAGTTTGATATAATGGTCTTTGGCTAAAGAAATATTGAGAGGAACATGTT
TATGGCCTCTGAAGCCCCTGTTATTCCTGGAGTAGGACCATCCCCTGTGGCACAGAACTGAAAGTAAGGA
ATCAATCTGGATTATTTTCTCACCATTGAATGAAAAATTGCCTTAGAAAAAATAGGCATTTCCAAACTAT
GTTTTTCTATACTTAGTGTGCCCACGTGATTGAACATATTAAAGACAATTAAGAATAATTATTTTTACTG
ATTCTTTTTAACAACACTGATCCAAAGGCTGAAACATTCCTTGTATAATGCTGAAACATTCTTTATATAA
CACACATTCCAACTTATGAAGGAGTTTCAAATACTGCTCTAGGTGTGAGTTAACCAGTCATTTCAACAGA
ATGTTTGGTGACACAGGCTACTATGTGTTTCATAATACCAAGTCAGGTAACATTGACCAGCCCTCTTTAA
TTTTTCATTCTTAGGCCATCTTTATAAAGGGACTTAAGAAACAAGAATATTAGTAAGCTCAGTTGTAATC
ATGTTCCCAGAAAATGAAAATCTTTTATTATATTTGACCTCTTTCTAACAGGGGATATAGCAGGCTGATA
AATTTTCTTGACTGTTTTATATTTCCCATTCTCTTCTTCAAAGATTAGTTTTAAACTGGTGGGCATTACC
ATTGTATAAAATGAGAGTTTCAAAATTGCAAAATTTTACAAAAAACATTTTCAGCTTATCTAGATCTGCC
AAGCAAAAAATTGTCTAAGACATCATAGCATATAATCACAGTTTTCTAATCTACCACCCTGTCAGGGGCT
AAAAGGAATACTAGATTTCCAGTAATTAAAGAATTAAAAAAAAAAACCCTACCAGATATTTGATGATTAT
ATTCTTATAGCCAGGAGATTCTTAGTATTTTAGAACTTTTGCTACTTAATAACTGGACATACTATGTTTA
TAAACATATTAACCTATTGTTTTGATCTGGCAAAATGTGACATTTATTAAACGCGTATTCAGCGAAGGGC
GACACAAAATTTATTCTAAATGCATAATAAATACTGATAACATCTTATAGTTTGTATTATATTTTGTATT
ATCGTTGACATGTATAATTTTGATATCAAAAACTGATTTTCCCTTTATTATTTTCGAGATTTATTTTCTT
AATTCTCTTTAACAAACTAGAAATATTGTATATACAAAAAATCATAAATAATAGATGAATAGTTTAATTA
TAGGTGTTCATCAATCGAAAAAGCAACGTATCTTATTTAAAGTGCGTTGCTTTTTTCTCATTTATAAGGT
TAAATAATTCTCATATATCAAGCAAAGTGACAGGCGCCCTTAAATATTCTGACAAATGCTCTTTCCCTAA
ACTCCCCCCATAAAAAAACCCGCCGAAGCGGGTTTTTACGTTATTTGCGGATTAACGATTACTCGTTATC
AGAACCGCCCAGGGGGCCCGAGCTTAAGACTGGCCGTCGTTTTACAACACAGAAAGAGTTTGTAGAAACG
CAAAAAGGCCATCCGTCAGGGGCCTTCTGCTTAGTTTGATGCCTGGCAGTTCCCTACTCTCGCCTTCCGC
TTCCTCGCTCACTGACTCGCTGCGCTCGGTCGTTCGGCTGCGGCGAGCGGTATCAGCTCACTCAAAGGCG
GTAATACGGTTATCCACAGAATCAGGGGATAACGCAGGAAAGAACATGTGAGCAAAAGGCCAGCAAAAGG
CCAGGAACCGTAAAAAGGCCGCGTTGCTGGCGTTTTTCCATAGGCTCCGCCCCCCTGACGAGCATCACAA
AAATCGACGCTCAAGTCAGAGGTGGCGAAACCCGACAGGACTATAAAGATACCAGGCGTTTCCCCCTGGA
AGCTCCCTCGTGCGCTCTCCTGTTCCGACCCTGCCGCTTACCGGATACCTGTCCGCCTTTCTCCCTTCGG
GAAGCGTGGCGCTTTCTCATAGCTCACGCTGTAGGTATCTCAGTTCGGTGTAGGTCGTTCGCTCCAAGCT
GGGCTGTGTGCACGAACCCCCCGTTCAGCCCGACCGCTGCGCCTTATCCGGTAACTATCGTCTTGAGTCC
AACCCGGTAAGACACGACTTATCGCCACTGGCAGCAGCCACTGGTAACAGGATTAGCAGAGCGAGGTATG
TAGGCGGTGCTACAGAGTTCTTGAAGTGGTGGGCTAACTACGGCTACACTAGAAGAACAGTATTTGGTAT
CTGCGCTCTGCTGAAGCCAGTTACCTTCGGAAAAAGAGTTGGTAGCTCTTGATCCGGCAAACAAACCACC
GCTGGTAGCGGTGGTTTTTTTGTTTGCAAGCAGCAGATTACGCGCAGAAAAAAAGGATCTCAAGAAGATC
CTTTGATCTTTTCTACGGGGTCTGACGCTCAGTGGAACGACGCGCGCGTAACTCACGTTAAGGGATTTTG
GTCATGAGCTTGCGCCGTCCCGTCAAGTCAGCGTAATGCTCTGCTTTT
Features (pLannotate 1.2.2; 9 found; start..end, strand, type, name):
    862..958     -  promoter       AmpR promoter (fragment): bla
    988..1012    -  CDS            KanR (fragment): aminoglycoside phosphotransferase; aph(3')-Ia; confers resistance to kanamycin
   1041..1156    +  ncRNA          5S rRNA: Accession: RF00001 - 5S ribosomal RNA
   1160..1200    +  terminator     rrnB T1 terminator (fragment): transcription terminator T1 from the E. coli rrnB gene
   2183..2199    -  polyA_signal   PGK poly(A) signal (fragment): mouse phosphoglycerate kinase 1 polyadenylation signal
   3809..3828    +  CDS            lacZα (fragment): LacZα fragment of β-galactosidase; lacZ fragment
   3853..3870    -  terminator     rrnB T2 terminator (fragment): transcription terminator T2 from the E. coli rrnB gene
   4095..4683    -  rep_origin     ori: high-copy-number ColE1/pMB1/pBR322/pUC origin of replication
   4807..859     -  CDS            AmpR (across the origin): β-lactamase; bla; confers resistance to ampicillin, carbenicillin, and related antibiotics
