[The description below was written by a language model from this plasmid's Addgene catalogue record and pLannotate feature annotations shown in this document.]
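Description:
pEMS1931 is a small, high-copy bacterial cloning plasmid of 4,808 bp built on the commercially synthesized pJ204 backbone and belonging to the Pleiades Promoter Project collection. It is maintained in E. coli through a pUC-type ColE1/pMB1 origin of replication and selected with ampicillin by way of a β-lactamase (AmpR) gene, which spans the numbering origin of the sequence and is driven by its native bla promoter. The annotation also picks up rrnB T1 and T2 terminator fragments and a 5S rRNA segment. These are typical of synthesis-vector backbones, where such terminators insulate the cloned insert from read-through transcription. The very short matches to KanR, lacZα and a PGK polyadenylation signal are only fragments and should not be read as functional elements.

The payload is Ple258, a 2,112 bp human-derived PAX6 MiniPromoter. MiniPromoters of this kind are compact synthetic regulatory units assembled from selected human genomic regulatory sequence, designed to be small enough for size-limited delivery vectors. The automated feature table does not annotate the insert itself, which presumably occupies the largely unannotated stretch between the backbone terminators. The exact cloning sites are not stated in the record. No reporter gene, coding sequence, viral repeats or mammalian selection marker is recorded, so the plasmid serves as a source or storage clone for the promoter rather than as an expression vector in its own right. According to the associated publication, PAX6 MiniPromoters were used in recombinant AAV to drive restricted expression in the adult mouse retina, which suggests that Ple258 is meant to be subcloned from this plasmid into such viral or reporter backbones.
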