Addgene plasmid #79780: pEMS1931
Purpose: High copy number pUC vector containing Ple258 (PAX6 MiniPromoter) insert
Depositing lab: Elizabeth Simpson. Depositing organization: University of British Columbia. Publication: PAX6 MiniPromoters drive restricted expression from rAAV in the adult mouse retina. Hickmott JW, Chen CY, Arenillas DJ, Korecki AJ, Lam SL, Molday LL, Bonaguro RJ, Zhou M, Chou AY, Mathelier A, Boye SL, Hauswirth WW, Molday RS, Wasserman WW, Simpson EM. Mol Ther Methods Clin Dev. 2016 Aug 10;3:16051. doi: 10.1038/mtm.2016.51. eCollection 2016. PubMed 27556059.
Backbone
  Vector backbone: pJ204
  Total vector size (bp): 4808
  Vector type: Pleiades Promoter Project [sic, Pleaides Plieades]
Growth in bacteria
  Bacterial resistance: Ampicillin, 100 μg/mL
  Growth temperature: 37°C
  Growth strain: DH5alpha
  Copy number: High Copy
Gene/Insert
  Gene/Insert name: Ple258 (alt name: PAX6 MiniPromoter)
  Species: H. sapiens (human)
  Insert size (bp): 2112
  Promoter: Ple258 (PAX6 MiniPromoter)
  Cloning method: Restriction Enzyme; 5′ cloning site See map (unknown if destroyed); 3′ cloning site See map (unknown if destroyed)
  Sequencing primers: 5′ pTF3 (5′-CTCGAAAATAATAAAGGGAAAATCAG-3′); 3′ pTR (5'-TGGTAGTGTGGGGACTC-3')
Resource information
  A portion of this plasmid was derived from a plasmid made by: Plasmid commercially synthesized by DNA2.0
Terms and licenses: Academic/Nonprofit Terms; Industry Terms
How to cite: pEMS1931 was a gift from Elizabeth Simpson (Addgene plasmid # 79780 ; http://n2t.net/addgene:79780 ; RRID:Addgene_79780)
