>Addgene plasmid #79780 | pEMS1931 | addgene partial sequence | sequence record 159124 | rrnB-T1-term-F 5'-ACGAAAGGCTCAGTCGAAAG-3'
ATTATGGGGTGTCGCCCTTTTGACGGGCGCGCCTGACAGCCGCGTTCTACGCGAGGACCTGCCCCAGAGT
TTAAATGTCAATGATAAGAAAAGAGGGTGCTCAGGCAGGCGCTAACTTTCCTTAATATCCACGCCAGCGC
CGTCCTCATTGGCTGCCCGGCCCGCGTGACGTCATGGCGGCTAGAGTTGGGCACAGCTCTGCGCCGACTA
GTTTTCCGGCCGGGCGGGAGCCTGCTTCTCCCCACCCAGGGTCCGGCCGGCTCCAACCCCTGCTTTGGCC
TTCCTTGGCCCGGCCTGTGACTGCTCTAGCCCGGCCCGGTCCAGCCTGGGCCGCCGTCCTGTATGGCGTA
GAGTCGATCCCCAGGAAACTAGTCTTGCCGAGTGCGCTCCTCCGCACCTTCGGGCACTAGGGCCCCAAGA
TCTCTGCCCTTAGGCTGGCCAGCTACCTCTCTGGGTAATCACCCTGTCCCCTCCTCCGATCCCCAAGTAA
GATTAAATGAAAGAAGTAAATCCTCTTTGAAATAAGCAAATGTCAGGTTGACCATTTAAATACACAGTAC
TTTGCTTATGTACTATCAGAATGGAAATTTATCTCATCTTTAAACCTTGCAATTTCTGTTATTCATATAA
TTGAGAAAGTCCTAGTTTATATCACTGAAATCTTGAATAGATGAGTTCTAACAAAAATTGACTTGTATCA
TTTTAGTTTCAGATATTTAGATAAAAAGGCTTAGTCTTTTATTTATAGATAAAAGGAAATCTGACCTTTT
GATTAAGAAATATTGTCAGTAGCCTTTATAAATGCTTGTTCATCTGAGGGTCCATGACAGGAGTACTCTT
CCCAGTTGAGTTTATCCTAAAAATGAAATGATAAGAGCCTGCTGGTTATTATCCATGA
