>Addgene plasmid #79780 | pEMS1931 | addgene partial sequence | sequence record 159125 | pNI-Rev 5'-CGTTGCTTTTTCGATTGATG-3'
ATTATTTATGATTTTTTGTATATACAATATTTCTAGTTTGTTAAAGAGAATTAAGAAAATAAATCTCGAA
AATAATAAAGGGAAAATCAGTTTTTGATATCAAAATTATACATGTCAACGATAATACAAAATATAATACA
AACTATAAGATGTTATCAGTATTTATTATGCATTTAGAATAAATTTTGTGTCGCCCTTCGCTGAATACGC
GTTTAATAAATGTCACATTTTGCCAGATCAAAACAATAGGTTAATATGTTTATAAACATAGTATGTCCAG
TTATTAAGTAGCAAAAGTTCTAAAATACTAAGAATCTCCTGGCTATAAGAATATAATCATCAAATATCTG
GTAGGGTTTTTTTTTTTAATTCTTTAATTACTGGAAATCTAGTATTCCTTTTAGCCCCTGACAGGGTGGT
AGATTAGAAAACTGTGATTATATGCTATGATGTCTTAGACAATTTTTTGCTTGGCAGATCTAGATAAGCT
GAAAATGTTTTTTGTAAAATTTTGCAATTTTGAAACTCTCATTTTATACAATGGTAATGCCCACCAGTTT
AAAACTAATCTTTGAAGAAGAGAATGGGAAATATAAAACAGTCAAGAAAATTTATCAGCCTGCTATATCC
CCTGTTAGAAAGAGGTCAAATATAATAAAAGATTTTCATTTTCTGGGAACATGATTACAACTGAGCTTAC
TAATATTCTTGTTTCTTAAGTCCCTTTATAAAGATGGCCTAAGAATGAAAAATTAAAGAGGGCTGGTCAA
TGTTACCTGACTTGGTATTATGAAACACATAGTAGCCTGTGTCACCAAACATTCTGTTGAAATGACTGGT
TAACTCACACCTAGAGCAGTATTTGAAACTCCTTCATAAGTTGGAATGTGTGTTATATAAAGAATGTTTC
